Addgene plasmid #192430: LLP770_L2pV1_NOR_B3RT_FRT_Rluc_1IB_lacZ
Purpose: To act as a 1-input state of the NOR gate.
Depositing lab: Ryan Lister. Depositing organization: University of Western Australia. Publication: Synthetic memory circuits for stable cell reprogramming in plants. Lloyd JPB, Ly F, Gong P, Pflueger J, Swain T, Pflueger C, Fourie E, Khan MA, Kidd BN, Lister R. Nat Biotechnol. 2022 Jul 4. pii: 10.1038/s41587-022-01383-2. doi: 10.1038/s41587-022-01383-2. PubMed 35788565.
Backbone
  Vector backbone: pAGM4673
  Backbone manufacturer: Sylvestre Marillonnet
  Vector type: Plant Expression, Synthetic Biology
Growth in bacteria
  Bacterial resistance: Kanamycin, 50 μg/mL
  Growth temperature: 30°C
  Growth strain: DH5alpha
  Copy number: Unknown
Gene/Insert
  Gene/Insert name: Act2::FRT-B3RT-Rluc-B3RT-FRT
  Species: Renilla reniformis
  Tag / fusion protein: PEST (C terminal on insert)
  Cloning method: Restriction Enzyme; 5′ cloning site unknown (unknown if destroyed)
Terms and licenses: Academic/Nonprofit Terms; Industry Terms: Not Available to Industry
Depositor comments: Other genes: TCTP1::Fluc, TCTP1::B3o
How to cite: LLP770_L2pV1_NOR_B3RT_FRT_Rluc_1IB_lacZ was a gift from Ryan Lister (Addgene plasmid # 192430 ; http://n2t.net/addgene:192430 ; RRID:Addgene_192430)
