[The description below was written by a language model from this plasmid's Addgene catalogue record and pLannotate feature annotations shown in this document.]
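Description:
LLP770_L2pV1_NOR_B3RT_FRT_Rluc_1IB_lacZ is a roughly 12 kb plant expression and synthetic-biology construct built on the pAGM4673 backbone, a binary T-DNA vector. Outside the nopaline-type left and right border repeats it carries a broad-host-range IncP oriV with its trfA replication initiator, a high-copy ColE1/pUC-type origin for E. coli, and an aminoglycoside phosphotransferase gene conferring kanamycin resistance. This arrangement suits propagation in E. coli and Agrobacterium-mediated delivery, although the record does not name a delivery route. A lac promoter/operator, lacZα fragment and pUC-type multiple cloning site sit just inside the right border, matching "lacZ" in the name and probably serving as a blue/white screening slot for adding further modules.

The payload is a recombinase-based NOR logic gate reporter. According to the catalogue, an Act2 promoter drives Renilla luciferase nested within FRT and B3RT recombinase target sites, so that either Flp or B3 recombinase can excise the reporter and switch output off. The feature table confirms two minimal FRT sites flanking an Rluc coding sequence that is interrupted by the potato IV2 intron, preceded by TMV Ω leader fragments and followed by a CaMV poly(A) signal. The B3RT sites and the Act2 promoter are not annotated. The C-terminal PEST destabilising tag appears to correspond to the short DREB2A-derived fragment after Rluc. Depositor comments list two further units. TCTP1::Fluc is seen as firefly luciferase with a gene 7 terminator and presumably acts as a normalisation control. TCTP1::B3o probably corresponds to the unannotated, intron-containing region with a TMV Ω leader and a CaMV poly(A) signal. Because B3 recombinase is supplied constitutively, the plasmid represents the one-input state of the NOR gate, used to characterise memory circuits in plants.
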