Features (pLannotate 1.2.2; 27 found; start..end, strand, type, name):
    824..844     +  misc_feature   TMV Ω (fragment): translational enhancer from the tobacco mosaic virus 5'-leader sequence (Gallie et al., 1988)
    845..878     +  protein_bind   FRT (minimal): supports FLP-mediated excision but not integration (Turan and Bode, 2011) FLP recombinase from the Saccharomyces cerevisiae 2μ plasmid
    912..946     +  misc_feature   TMV Ω (fragment): translational enhancer from the tobacco mosaic virus 5'-leader sequence (Gallie et al., 1988)
    978..1166    +  intron         IV2 intron: modified second intron of the potato ST-LS1 gene (Vancanneyt et al., 1990)
   1164..2069    +  CDS            LUCI_RENRE: Experimental evidence at protein level: Swiss-Prot protein existence level 1. Upon binding the substrate, the enzyme catalyzes an oxygenation, producing a very short-lived hydroperoxide that cyclizes into a dioxetanone structure, which collapses, releasing a CO(2) molecule. The spontaneous breakdown of the dioxetanone releases the energy (about 50 kcal/mole) that is necessary to generate the excited state of the coelenteramide product, which is the singlet form of the monoanion. In vivo the product undergoes the process of nonradiative energy transfer to an accessory protein, a green fluoresce
   2076..2150    +  CDS            DREB2A (fragment): DRE2A_ARATH - Also known as ERF045. Experimental evidence at protein level: Swiss-Prot protein existence level 1. Transcriptional activator that binds specifically to the DNA sequence 5'-[AG]CCGAC-3'. Binding to the C-repeat/DRE element mediates high salinity- and dehydration-inducible transcription. From Arabidopsis thaliana (Mouse-ear cress).
   2193..2226    +  protein_bind   FRT (minimal): supports FLP-mediated excision but not integration (Turan and Bode, 2011) FLP recombinase from the Saccharomyces cerevisiae 2μ plasmid
   2261..2435    +  polyA_signal   CaMV poly(A) signal: cauliflower mosaic virus polyadenylation signal
   2823..4472    +  CDS            LUCI_PHOPY: Experimental evidence at protein level: Swiss-Prot protein existence level 1. Produces green light with a wavelength of 562 nm. From Photinus pyralis (Common eastern firefly) (Lampyris pyralis).
   4495..4695    +  terminator     gene 7 terminator: transcription terminator for octopine-type Ti plasmid gene 7
   5038..5093    +  misc_feature   TMV Ω: translational enhancer from the tobacco mosaic virus 5'-leader sequence (Gallie et al., 1988)
   5896..6084    +  intron         IV2 intron: modified second intron of the potato ST-LS1 gene (Vancanneyt et al., 1990)
   7046..7220    +  polyA_signal   CaMV poly(A) signal: cauliflower mosaic virus polyadenylation signal
   7235..7277    +  CDS            lacI (fragment): lac repressor; lacI; The lac repressor binds to the lac operator to inhibit transcription in E. coli. This inhibition can be relieved by adding lactose or isopropyl-β-D-thiogalactopyranoside (IPTG).
   7290..7311    +  protein_bind   CAP binding site: CAP binding activates transcription in the presence of cAMP. E. coli catabolite activator protein
   7326..7356    +  promoter       lac promoter: promoter for the E. coli lac operon
   7360..7382    +  protein_bind   lac operator (fragment): The lac repressor binds to the lac operator to inhibit transcription in E. coli. This inhibition can be relieved by adding lactose or isopropyl-β-D-thiogalactopyranoside (IPTG). lac repressor encoded by lacI
   7417..7473    -  misc_feature   MCS: pUC18/19 multiple cloning site
   7470..7627    +  CDS            lacZα (fragment): LacZα fragment of β-galactosidase; lacZ fragment
   7633..7732    -  misc_feature   bom (fragment): basis of mobility region from pBR322
   7855..7879    +  misc_feature   RB T-DNA repeat: right border repeat from nopaline C58 T-DNA
   7976..8607    +  rep_origin     oriV: incP origin of replication
   8698..8802    +  promoter       AmpR promoter: bla
   8803..9597    +  CDS            KanR: aminoglycoside phosphotransferase; aphA-3; confers resistance to kanamycin
   9768..10356   +  rep_origin     ori: high-copy-number ColE1/pMB1/pBR322/pUC origin of replication
  10692..11837   +  CDS            trfA: TRFA_ECOLX - Experimental evidence at protein level: Swiss-Prot protein existence level 1. Also involved in plasmid copy number control, promoting intermolecular coupling of protein bound iterons at oriV, which inhibits replication initiation. From Escherichia coli.
  11986..12010   +  misc_feature   LB T-DNA repeat: left border repeat from nopaline C58 T-DNA
>Addgene plasmid #192430 | LLP770_L2pV1_NOR_B3RT_FRT_Rluc_1IB_lacZ | addgene full sequence | sequence record 378129 | Addgene NGS Result
GTGCCGAATTCGGATCCGGAGTCGACAAAATTTAGAACGAACTTAATTATGATCTCAAATACATTGATAC
ATATCTCATCTAGATCTAGGTTATCATTATGTAAGAAAGTTTTGACGAATATGGCACGACAAAATGGCTA
GACTCGATGTAATTGGTATCTCAACTCAACATTATACTTATACCAAACATTAGTTAGACAAAATTTAAAC
AACTATTTTTTATGTATGCAAGAGTCAGCATATGTATAATTGATTCAGAATCGTTTTGACGAGTTCGGAT
GTAGTAGTAGCCATTATTTAATGTACATACTAATCGTGAATAGTGAATATGATGAAACATTGTATCTTAT
TGTATAAATATCCATAAACACATCATGAAAGACACTTTCTTTCACGGTCTGAATTAATTATGATACAATT
CTAATAGAAAACGAATTAAATTACGTTGAATTGTATGAAATCTAATTGAACAAGCCAACCACGACGACGA
CTAACGTTGCCTGGATTGACTCGGTTTAAGTTAACCACTAAAAAAACGGAGCTGTCATGTAACACGCGGA
TCGAGCAGGTCACAGTCATGAAGCCATCAAAGCAAAAGAACTAATCCAAGGGCTGAGATGATTAATTAGT
TTAAAAATTAGTTAACACGAGGGAAAAGGCTGTCTGACAGCCAGGTCACGTTATCTTTACCTGTGGTCGA
AATGATTCGTGTCTGTCGATTTTAATTATTTTTTTGAAAGGCCGAAAATAAAGTTGTAAGAGATAAACCC
GCCTATATAAATTCATATATTTTCCTCTCCGCTTTGAATACTGTATTTTTACAACAATTACCAACAACAA
CAAAGAAGTTCCTATTCTCTAGAAAGTATAGGAACTTCGGTTGCTTAAGAATAAGTAATTCTTAAGCAAC
CCAACAAACAACATTACAATTACTATTTACAATTACAATGACTTCAAAGGTGTATGATCCTGAGCAGGTA
AGTTTCTGCTTCTACCTTTGATATATATATAATAATTATCATTAATTAGTAGTAATATAATATTTCAAAT
ATTTTTTTCAAAATAAAAGAATGTAGTATATAGCAATTGCTTTTCTGTAGTTTATAAGTGTGTATATTTT
AATTTATAACTTTTCTAATATATGACCAAAATTTGTTGATGTGCAGAGAAAAAGAATGATAACTGGTCCA
CAATGGTGGGCAAGATGTAAACAGATGAACGTGCTTGATTCTTTCATTAATTACTACGATTCAGAAAAGC
ACGCTGAGAATGCAGTTATCTTTCTTCACGGAAACGCTGCATCTTCATATTTGTGGAGACATGTTGTGCC
TCACATTGAACCAGTGGCTAGGTGTATTATCCCAGATCTTATCGGAATGGGAAAGTCTGGTAAATCTGGA
AATGGTTCTTACAGACTTTTGGATCATTATAAGTACCTCACAGCTTGGTTCGAACTTCTCAACTTACCTA
AGAAGATTATTTTCGTTGGACACGATTGGGGTGCTTGCTTGGCATTCCATTACTCATACGAACACCAAGA
TAAGATCAAAGCTATAGTTCATGCAGAGAGTGTTGTGGATGTGATAGAATCTTGGGATGAGTGGCCAGAT
ATTGAAGAGGATATTGCTTTGATCAAGTCTGAAGAGGGAGAAAAGATGGTTCTCGAAAATAACTTTTTCG
TGGAAACTATGCTTCCTTCAAAGATTATGAGAAAATTGGAACCAGAAGAGTTTGCTGCATATCTCGAACC
TTTCAAGGAAAAAGGAGAGGTTAGAAGGCCAACACTCAGTTGGCCTAGGGAAATACCATTAGTTAAGGGA
GGTAAACCTGATGTTGTGCAGATCGTGAGAAATTATAACGCTTACCTTAGGGCATCAGATGATTTGCCTA
AGATGTTCATCGAGTCAGATCCAGGATTTTTCAGTAATGCTATAGTTGAAGGTGCAAAGAAATTTCCAAA
CACCGAGTTCGTTAAGGTGAAAGGATTGCATTTCTCACAAGAAGATGCTCCTGATGAGATGGGAAAGTAT
ATTAAGTCTTTTGTTGAAAGAGTGCTCAAAAACGAGCAGGGTTCTCGATCTGATGCTTCTGAAGTAACGT
CAACAAGCTCCCAGTCTGAGGTATGCACAGTGGAAACGCCAGGTTGTGTTGGTTCTTAAGGTTGCTTAAG
AATAAGTAATTCTTAAGCAACCGAAGTTCCTATTCTCTAGAAAGTATAGGAACTTCGCTTCTCTAGCTAG
AGTCGATCGACAAGCTCGAGTTTCTCCATAATAATGTGTGAGTAGTTCCCAGATAAGGGAATTAGGGTTC
CTATAGGGTTTCGCTCATGTGTTGAGCATATAAGAAACCCTTAGTATGTATTTGTATTTGTAAAATACTT
CTATCAATAAAATTTCTAATTCCTAAAACCAAAATCCAGTACTAAAATCCAGATCGCTGCAAGAATTCAA
GCTTGGAGCCAACACTCGAATCCCCACCCGTTGGACCAAACCCGGCTCATTAAGCGTCGGTTCAGATTTA
TTTCCTTTATTTAAAAAAAAGGAAAGGGTAAAAAATAGAAAATTGGAAACAGTTAAAGCCCAAAATTGTA
ATTTACCGAGAATTGTAAATTTACCTGAAAACCCTACGCTATAGTTTCGACTATAAATACCAAACTTAGG
ACCTCACTTCAGAATCCCCTCGTCGCTGCGTCTCTCTCCCGCAACCTTCGATTTTCGTTTATTCGCATCC
ATCGGAGAGAGAAAACAATCAATAAGCGACCTACTACAAACAAGTAAGTAAGAGAAAAACCAAAAGAAGA
AGAGAAACAACAAGAAGAAGTAATGGAGGACGCCAAAAACATAAAGAAAGGCCCGGCGCCATTCTATCCT
CTAGAGGATGGAACCGCTGGAGAGCAACTGCATAAGGCTATGAAGAGATACGCCCTGGTTCCTGGAACAA
TTGCTTTTACAGATGCACATATCGAGGTGAACATCACGTACGCGGAATACTTCGAAATGTCCGTTCGGTT
GGCAGAAGCTATGAAACGATATGGGCTGAATACAAATCACAGAATCGTCGTATGCAGTGAAAACTCTCTT
CAATTCTTTATGCCGGTGTTGGGCGCGTTATTTATCGGAGTTGCAGTTGCGCCCGCGAACGACATTTATA
ATGAACGTGAATTGCTCAACAGTATGAACATTTCGCAGCCTACCGTAGTGTTTGTTTCCAAAAAGGGGTT
GCAAAAAATTTTGAACGTGCAAAAAAAATTACCAATAATCCAGAAAATTATTATCATGGATTCTAAAACG
GATTACCAGGGATTTCAGTCGATGTACACGTTCGTCACATCTCATCTACCTCCCGGTTTTAATGAATACG
ATTTTGTACCAGAGTCCTTTGATCGTGACAAAACAATTGCACTGATAATGAATTCCTCTGGATCTACTGG
GTTACCTAAGGGTGTGGCCCTTCCGCATAGAACTGCCTGCGTCAGATTCTCGCATGCCAGAGATCCTATT
TTTGGCAATCAAATCATTCCGGATACTGCGATTTTAAGTGTTGTTCCATTCCATCACGGTTTTGGAATGT
TTACTACACTCGGATATTTGATATGTGGATTTCGAGTCGTCTTAATGTATAGATTTGAAGAAGAGCTGTT
TTTACGATCCCTTCAGGATTACAAAATTCAAAGTGCGTTGCTAGTACCAACCCTATTTTCATTCTTCGCC
AAAAGCACTCTGATTGACAAATACGATTTATCTAATTTACACGAAATTGCTTCTGGGGGCGCACCTCTTT
CGAAAGAAGTCGGGGAAGCGGTTGCAAAACGCTTCCATCTTCCAGGGATACGACAAGGATATGGGCTCAC
TGAGACTACATCAGCTATTCTGATTACACCCGAGGGGGATGATAAACCGGGCGCGGTCGGTAAAGTTGTT
CCATTTTTTGAAGCGAAGGTTGTGGATCTGGATACCGGGAAAACGCTGGGCGTTAATCAGAGAGGCGAAT
TATGTGTCAGAGGACCTATGATTATGTCCGGTTATGTAAACAATCCGGAAGCGACCAACGCCTTGATTGA
CAAGGATGGATGGCTACATTCTGGAGACATAGCTTACTGGGACGAGGACGAACACTTCTTCATAGTTGAC
CGCTTGAAGTCTTTAATTAAATACAAAGGATATCAGGTGGCCCCCGCTGAATTGGAATCGATATTGTTAC
AACACCCCAACATCTTCGACGCGGGCGTGGCAGGTCTGCCCGACGATGACGCCGGTGAACTTCCCGCCGC
CGTTGTTGTTTTGGAGCACGGAAAGACGATGACGGAAAAAGAGATCGTGGATTACGTCGCCAGTCAAGTA
ACAACCGCGAAAAAGTTGCGCGGAGGAGTTGTGTTTGTGGACGAAGTACCGAAAGGTCTTACCGGAAAAC
TCGACGCAAGAAAAATCAGAGAGATCCTCATAAAGGCCAAGAAGGGCGGAAAGTCCAAATTGTAAGCTTG
ATCCCCCGTCGACAGCTAGCTATATCATCAATTTATGTATTACACATAATATCGCACTCAGTCTTTCATC
TACGGCAATGTACCAGCTGATATAATCAGTTATTGAAATATTTCTGAATTTAAACTTGCATCAATAAATT
TATGTTTTTGCTTGGACTATAATACCTGACTTGTTATTTTATCAATAAATATTTAAACTATATTTCTTTC
AAGATCGCTACTAGAATTCGAGCTCGGAGCCAACACTCGAATCCCCACCCGTTGGACCAAACCCGGCTCA
TTAAGCGTCGGTTCAGATTTATTTCCTTTATTTAAAAAAAAGGAAAGGGTAAAAAATAGAAAATTGGAAA
CAGTTAAAGCCCAAAATTGTAATTTACCGAGAATTGTAAATTTACCTGAAAACCCTACGCTATAGTTTCG
ACTATAAATACCAAACTTAGGACCTCACTTCAGAATCCCCTCGTCGCTGCGTCTCTCTCCCGCAACCTTC
GATTTTCGTTTATTCGCATCCATCGGAGAGAGAAAACAATCAATAAGCGACCTACTGTATTTTTACAACA
ATTACCAACAACAACAAACAACAAACAACATTACAATTACTATTTACAATTACAATGCCCAAGAAAAAGC
GGAAGGTGTCCAGCTACATGGACCTGGTGGACGACGAGCCCGCCACCCTGTACCACAAGTTCGTGGAATG
CCTGAAGGCCGGCGAGAACTTCTGCGGCGATAAGCTGAGCGGCATCATCACCATGGCCATTCTGAAGGCC
ATCAAGGCCCTGACCGAAGTGAAGAAAACCACCTTCAACAAGTACAAGACCACCATCAAGCAGGGCCTGC
AGTACGACGTGGGCAGCAGCACCATCAGCTTCGTGTACCACCTGAAGGACTGCGACGAGCTGAGCAGAGG
CCTGAGCGACGCCTTCGAGCCCTACAAGTTCAAGATCAAGAGCAACAAAGAGGCCACCAGCTTCAAGACC
CTGTTCAGGGGCCCTAGCTTCGGCAGCCAGAAGAACTGGCGGAAGAAAGAGGTGGACCGCGAGGTGGACA
ACCTGTTCCACAGCACCGAGACAGACGAGAGCATCTTCAAGTTCATCCTGAACACCCTGGACAGCATCGA
AACCCAGACCAACACCGACCGGCAGAAAACCGTGCTGACCTTTATCCTGCTGATGACCTTCTTCAACTGC
TGCCGGAACAACGACCTGATGAACGTGGACCCCAGCACCTTCAAGATCGTGAAGAACAAGTTTGTGGGCT
ACCTGCTGCAGGCTGAAGTGAAGCAGACCAAGACCAGAAAGAGCCGGAATATCTTCTTCTTCCCCATCCG
GGAAAACCGCTTCGACCTGTTCCTGGCCCTGCACGACTTCTTCAGAACCTGCCAGCCCACCCCCAAGAGC
AGACTGAGCGATCAGGTAAGTTTCTGCTTCTACCTTTGATATATATATAATAATTATCATTAATTAGTAG
TAATATAATATTTCAAATATTTTTTTCAAAATAAAAGAATGTAGTATATAGCAATTGCTTTTCTGTAGTT
TATAAGTGTGTATATTTTAATTTATAACTTTTCTAATATATGACCAAAATTTGTTGATGTGCAGGTGTCC
GAGCAGAAGTGGCAGCTGTTCCGGGACAGCATGGTCATCGACTACAACCGGTTCTTTCGGAAGTTCCCCG
CCAGCCCCATCTTCGCCATTAAGCACGGCCCCAAGTCCCACCTGGGCCGGCATCTGATGAACAGCTTTCT
GCACAAGAACGAGCTGGACAGCTGGGCCAACAGCCTGGGCAATTGGAGCAGCTCCCAGAACCAGAGAGAG
AGCGGCGCCAGACTGGGCTACACACACGGCGGAAGAGATCTGCCCCAGCCCCTGTTTGGCTTCCTGGCCG
GATACTGCGTGCGGAACGAAGAGGGCCACATCGTGGGCCTGGGCCTGGAAAAGGACATCAACGATCTGTT
CGACGGCATCATGGACCCCCTGAACGAGAAAGAGGACACCGAGATCTGCGAGAGCTACGGCGAGTGGGCC
AAGATTGTGTCCAAGGACGTGCTGATCTTCCTGAAGAGATACCACAGCAAGAACGCCTGTCGGAGATACC
AGAACAGCACCCTGTATGCCCGGACCTTCCTGAAAACCGAGAGCGTGACCCTGAGCGGCTCCAAGGGCAG
CGAGGAACCTTCTAGCCCTGTGCGGATCCCCATCCTGAGCATGGGAAAGGCCAGCCCCTCCGAGGGAAGA
AAGCTGAGAGCCAGCGAGCACGCCAACGACGACAACGAGATCGAGAAGATCGACAGCGACAGCAGCCAGA
GCGAAGAGATCCCTATCGAGATGAGCGACTCCGAGGACGAGACAACCGCCAGCAACATCAGCGGCATCTA
CCTGGACATGAGCAAGGCCAACTCCAACGTGGTGTACAGCCCCCCTAGCCAGACAGGCAGAGCTGCTGGC
GCCGGAAGAAAAAGAGGCGTGGGAGGCAGACGGACCGTGGAAAGCAAGCGGAGAAGAGTGCTGGCCCCCA
TCAACCGGTGAGCTTCTCTAGCTAGAGTCGATCGACAAGCTCGAGTTTCTCCATAATAATGTGTGAGTAG
TTCCCAGATAAGGGAATTAGGGTTCCTATAGGGTTTCGCTCATGTGTTGAGCATATAAGAAACCCTTAGT
ATGTATTTGTATTTGTAAAATACTTCTATCAATAAAATTTCTAATTCCTAAAACCAAAATCCAGTACTAA
AATCCAGATCGCTTTACTGAGACCGCAGCTGGCACGACAGGTTTCCCGACTGGAAAGCGGGCAGTGAGCG
CAACGCAATTAATGTGAGTTAGCTCACTCATTAGGCACCCCAGGCTTTACACTTTATGCTTCCGGCTCGT
ATGTTGTGTGGAATTGTGAGCGGATAACAATTTCACACAGGAAACAGCTATGACCATGATTACGCCAAGC
TTGCATGCCTGCAGGTCGACTCTAGAGGATCCCCGGGTACCGAGCTCGAATTCACTGGCCGTCGTTTTAC
AACGTCGTGACTGGGAAAACCCTGGCGTTACCCAACTTAATCGCCTTGCAGCACATCCCCCTTTCGCCAG
CTGGCGTAATAGCGAAGAGGCCCGCACCGATCGCCCTTCCCAACAGTTGCGCAGCCTGAATGGCGAATGG
CGCCTGATGCGGTATTTTCTCCTTACGCATCTGTGCGGTATTTCACACCGCATATGGTGCACTCTCAGTA
CAATCTGCTCTGATGCCGCATAGTTAAGCCAGCCCCGACACCCGCCAACACCCGCTGACGCGCCCTGACG
GGCTTGTCTGCTCCCGGCATCCGCTTACAGACAAGCTGTGACGGTCTCAGGGACACGAAGTGATCCGTTT
AAACTATCAGTGTTTGACAGGATATATTGGCGGGTAAACCTAAGAGAAAAGAGCGTTTATTAGAATAATC
GGATATTTAAAAGGGCGTGAAAAGGTTTATCCGTTCGTCCATTTGTATGTGCCAGCCGCCTTTGCGACGC
TCACCGGGCTGGTTGCCCTCGCCGCTGGGCTGGCGGCCGTCTATGGCCCTGCAAACGCGCCAGAAACGCC
GTCGAAGCCGTGTGCGAGACACCGCGGCCGCCGGCGTTGTGGATACCTCGCGGAAAACTTGGCCCTCACT
GACAGATGAGGGGCGGACGTTGACACTTGAGGGGCCGACTCACCCGGCGCGGCGTTGACAGATGAGGGGC
AGGCTCGATTTCGGCCGGCGACGTGGAGCTGGCCAGCCTCGCAAATCGGCGAAAACGCCTGATTTTACGC
GAGTTTCCCACAGATGATGTGGACAAGCCTGGGGATAAGTGCCCTGCGGTATTGACACTTGAGGGGCGCG
ACTACTGACAGATGAGGGGCGCGATCCTTGACACTTGAGGGGCAGAGTGCTGACAGATGAGGGGCGCACC
TATTGACATTTGAGGGGCTGTCCACAGGCAGAAAATCCAGCATTTGCAAGGGTTTCCGCCCGTTTTTCGG
CCACCGCTAACCTGTCTTTTAACCTGCTTTTAAACCAATATTTATAAACCTTGTTTTTAACCAGGGCTGC
GCCCTGTGCGCGTGACCGCGCACGCCGAAGGGGGGTGCCCCCCCTTCTCGAACCCTCCCGGCCCGCTAAC
GCGGGCCTCCCATCCCCCCAGGGGCTGCGCCCCTCGGCCGCGAACGGCCTCACCCCAAAAATGGCAGCGC
TGGCCAATTCCCGAGTGCGCGGAACCCCTATTTGTTTATTTTTCTAAATACATTCAAATATGTATCCGCT
CATGAGACAATAACCCTGATAAATGCTTCAATAATATTGAAAAAGGAAGAGTATGGCTAAAATGAGAATA
TCACCGGAATTGAAAAAACTGATCGAAAAATACCGCTGCGTAAAAGATACGGAAGGAATGTCTCCTGCTA
AGGTATATAAGCTGGTGGGAGAAAATGAAAACCTATATTTAAAAATGACGGACAGCCGGTATAAAGGGAC
CACCTATGATGTGGAACGGGAAAAGGACATGATGCTATGGCTGGAAGGAAAGCTGCCTGTTCCAAAGGTC
CTGCACTTTGAACGGCATGATGGCTGGAGCAATCTGCTCATGAGTGAGGCCGATGGCGTCCTTTGCTCGG
AAGAGTATGAAGATGAACAAAGCCCTGAAAAGATTATCGAGCTGTATGCGGAGTGCATCAGGCTCTTTCA
CTCCATCGACATATCGGATTGTCCCTATACGAATAGCTTAGACAGCCGCTTAGCCGAATTGGATTACTTA
CTGAATAACGATCTGGCCGATGTGGATTGCGAAAACTGGGAAGAGGACACTCCATTTAAAGATCCGCGCG
AGCTGTATGATTTTTTAAAGACGGAAAAGCCCGAAGAGGAACTTGTCTTTTCCCACGGCGACCTGGGAGA
CAGCAACATCTTTGTGAAAGATGGCAAAGTAAGTGGCTTTATTGATCTTGGGAGAAGCGGCAGGGCGGAC
AAGTGGTATGACATTGCCTTCTGCGTCCGGTCGCTCAGGGAGGATATCGGGGAAGAACAGTATGTCGAGC
TATTTTTTGACTTACTGGGGATCAAGCCTGATTGGGAGAAAATAAAATATTATATTTTACTGGATGAATT
GTTTTAGCTGTCAGACCAAGTTTACTCATATATACTTTAGATTGATTTAAAACTTCATTTTTAATTTAAA
AGGATCTAGGTGAAGATCCTTTTTGATAATCTCATGACCAAAATCCCTTAACGTGAGTTTTCGTTCCACT
GAGCGTCAGACCCCGTAGAAAAGATCAAAGGATCTTCTTGAGATCCTTTTTTTCTGCGCGTAATCTGCTG
CTTGCAAACAAAAAAACCACCGCTACCAGCGGTGGTTTGTTTGCCGGATCAAGAGCTACCAACTCTTTTT
CCGAAGGTAACTGGCTTCAGCAGAGCGCAGATACCAAATACTGTTCTTCTAGTGTAGCCGTAGTTAGGCC
ACCACTTCAAGAACTCTGTAGCACCGCCTACATACCTCGCTCTGCTAATCCTGTTACCAGTGGCTGCTGC
CAGTGGCGATAAGTCGTGTCTTACCGGGTTGGACTCAAGACGATAGTTACCGGATAAGGCGCAGCGGTCG
GGCTGAACGGGGGGTTCGTGCACACAGCCCAGCTTGGAGCGAACGACCTACACCGAACTGAGATACCTAC
AGCGTGAGCTATGAGAAAGCGCCACGCTTCCCGAAGGGAGAAAGGCGGACAGGTATCCGGTAAGCGGCAG
GGTCGGAACAGGAGAGCGCACGAGGGAGCTTCCAGGGGGAAACGCCTGGTATCTTTATAGTCCTGTCGGG
TTTCGCCACCTCTGACTTGAGCGTCGATTTTTGTGATGCTCGTCAGGGGGGCGGAGCCTATGGAAAAACG
CCAGCAACGCGGCCTTTTTACGGTTCCTGGCAGATCCTAGATGTGGCGCAACGATGCCGGCGACAAGCAG
GAGCGCACCGACTTCTTCCGCATCAAGTGTTTTGGCTCTCAGGCCGAGGCCCACGGCAAGTATTTGGGCA
AGGGGTCGCTGGTATTCGTGCAGGGCAAGATTCGGAATACCAAGTACGAGAAGGACGGCCAGACGGTCTA
CGGGACCGACTTCATTGCCGATAAGGTGGATTATCTGGACACCAAGGCACCAGGCGGGTCAAATCAGGAA
TAAGGGCACATTGCCCCGGCGTGAGTCGGGGCAATCCCGCAAGGAGGGTGAATGAATCGGACGTTTGACC
GGAAGGCATACAGGCAAGAACTGATCGACGCGGGGTTTTCCGCCGAGGATGCCGAAACCATCGCAAGCCG
CACCGTCATGCGTGCGCCCCGCGAAACCTTCCAGTCCGTCGGCTCGATGGTCCAGCAAGCTACGGCCAAG
ATCGAGCGCGACAGCGTGCAACTGGCTCCCCCTGCCCTGCCCGCGCCATCGGCCGCCGTGGAGCGTTCGC
GTCGTCTTGAACAGGAGGCGGCAGGTTTGGCGAAGTCGATGACCATCGACACGCGAGGAACTATGACGAC
CAAGAAGCGAAAAACCGCCGGCGAGGACCTGGCAAAACAGGTCAGCGAGGCCAAGCAGGCCGCGTTGCTG
AAACACACGAAGCAGCAGATCAAGGAAATGCAGCTTTCCTTGTTCGATATTGCGCCGTGGCCGGACACGA
TGCGAGCGATGCCAAACGACACGGCCCGCTCTGCCCTGTTCACCACGCGCAACAAGAAAATCCCGCGCGA
GGCGCTGCAAAACAAGGTCATTTTCCACGTCAACAAGGACGTGAAGATCACCTACACCGGCGTCGAGCTG
CGGGCCGACGATGACGAACTGGTGTGGCAGCAGGTGTTGGAGTACGCGAAGCGCACCCCTATCGGCGAGC
CGATCACCTTCACGTTCTACGAGCTTTGCCAGGACCTGGGCTGGTCGATCAATGGCCGGTATTACACGAA
GGCCGAGGAATGCCTGTCGCGCCTACAGGCGACGGCGATGGGCTTCACGTCCGACCGCGTTGGGCACCTG
GAATCGGTGTCGCTGCTGCACCGCTTCCGCGTCCTGGACCGTGGCAAGAAAACGTCCCGTTGCCAGGTCC
TGATCGACGAGGAAATCGTCGTGCTGTTTGCTGGCGACCACTACACGAAATTCATATGGGAGAAGTACCG
CAAGCTGTCGCCGACGGCCCGACGGATGTTCGACTATTTCAGCTCGCACCGGGAGCCGTACCCGCTCAAG
CTGGAAACCTTCCGCCTCATGTGCGGATCGGATTCCACCCGCGTGAAGAAGTGGCGCGAGCAGGTCGGCG
AAGCCTGCGAAGAGTTGCGAGGCAGCGGCCTGGTGGAACACGCCTGGGTCAATGATGACCTGGTGCATTG
CAAACGCTAGGGCCTTGTGGGGTCAGTTCCGGCTGGGGGTTCAGCAGCCCCTGCTCGGATCTGTTGGACC
GGACAGTAGTCATGGTTGATGGGCTGCCTGTATCGAGTGGTGATTTTGTGCCGAGCTGCCGGTCGGGGAG
CTGTTGGCTGGCTGGTGGCAGGATATATTGTGGTGTAAACAAATTGACGCTTAGACAACTTAATAACACA
TTGCGGACGTTTTTAATGTACTGGGGTTGAACACTCT
